Addgene plasmid #90105: Flag-MCPIP1(1-555)
Purpose: Mammalian expression of Flag-MCPIP1(1-555)
Depositing lab: Mingui Fu. Depositing organization: University of Missouri at Kansas City. Publication: MCP-induced protein 1 deubiquitinates TRAF proteins and negatively regulates JNK and NF-kappaB signaling. Liang J, Saad Y, Lei T, Wang J, Qi D, Yang Q, Kolattukudy PE, Fu M. J Exp Med. 2010 Dec 20;207(13):2959-73. doi: 10.1084/jem.20092641. Epub 2010 Nov 29. PubMed 21115689.
Backbone
  Vector backbone: pCMV-MAT-Tag-FLAG1
  Backbone manufacturer: Sigma
  Backbone size w/o insert (bp): 4714
  Vector type: Mammalian Expression
Growth in bacteria
  Bacterial resistance: Ampicillin, 100 μg/mL
  Growth temperature: 37°C
  Growth strain: DH5alpha
  Copy number: High Copy
Gene/Insert
  Gene/Insert name: MCPIP1 (alt names: Zc3h12a; regnase-1)
  Species: H. sapiens (human)
  Insert size (bp): 1800
  Entrez Gene: ZC3H12A (a.k.a. MCPIP, MCPIP-1, MCPIP1, Reg1, dJ423B22.1)
  Promoter: CMV
  Tag / fusion protein: Flag (N terminal on backbone)
  Cloning method: Restriction Enzyme; 5′ cloning site EcoRI (unknown if destroyed); 3′ cloning site XbaI (unknown if destroyed)
  Sequencing primers: 5′ CMV-F
Terms and licenses: Academic/Nonprofit Terms; Industry Terms: Not Available to Industry
How to cite: Flag-MCPIP1(1-555) was a gift from Mingui Fu (Addgene plasmid # 90105 ; http://n2t.net/addgene:90105 ; RRID:Addgene_90105)
