[The description below was written by a language model from this plasmid's Addgene catalogue record and pLannotate feature annotations shown in this document.]
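Description:
Flag-MCPIP1(1-555) is a mammalian expression plasmid built on the Sigma pCMV-MAT-Tag-FLAG1 backbone. It carries a truncated form of human MCPIP1 (ZC3H12A, also called regnase-1) covering residues 1–555, as the name indicates. The insert was cloned between EcoRI and XbaI sites and sits downstream of the human cytomegalovirus immediate-early enhancer and promoter. Transcripts are terminated by a human growth hormone polyadenylation signal that spans the numbering origin of the circular sequence. The annotated ZC3H12A coding fragment is about 1.67 kb, which fits a 555-codon truncation, whereas the catalogue lists an insert size of 1,800 bp. An N-terminal Flag epitope is supplied by the backbone according to the record. The feature table does not annotate it separately, but the gap between the CMV promoter and the start of the ZC3H12A fragment is where such a tag would lie.

The plasmid replicates at high copy in E. coli from a ColE1/pUC-type origin and is selected with ampicillin through the β-lactamase gene and its native promoter. An f1 origin is also present, which can allow single-stranded DNA production. The remaining annotated elements appear to be backbone remnants rather than functional parts of the expression unit: an SV40 enhancer/early promoter, a T7 promoter, lac promoter/operator sequences and short lacI and lacZα fragments. No mammalian selection marker is annotated, so the construct appears suited mainly to transient transfection. The stated purpose is mammalian expression of the Flag-tagged protein, which permits detection or immunoprecipitation by anti-Flag antibodies. The associated publication concerns MCPIP1 deubiquitination of TRAF proteins and negative regulation of JNK and NF-κB signalling, so this truncation was plausibly used for domain mapping, although the record does not say so explicitly.
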