Features (pLannotate 1.2.2; 15 found; start..end, strand, type, name):
    152..481     +  promoter       SV40 promoter: SV40 enhancer and early promoter
    520..538     -  promoter       T7 promoter: promoter for bacteriophage T7 RNA polymerase
    576..592     -  protein_bind   lac operator: The lac repressor binds to the lac operator to inhibit transcription in E. coli. This inhibition can be relieved by adding lactose or isopropyl-β-D-thiogalactopyranoside (IPTG). lac repressor encoded by lacI
    600..630     -  promoter       lac promoter: promoter for the E. coli lac operon
    645..666     -  protein_bind   CAP binding site: CAP binding activates transcription in the presence of cAMP. E. coli catabolite activator protein
    679..771     -  CDS            lacI (fragment): lac repressor; lacI; The lac repressor binds to the lac operator to inhibit transcription in E. coli. This inhibition can be relieved by adding lactose or isopropyl-β-D-thiogalactopyranoside (IPTG).
    954..1542    -  rep_origin     ori: high-copy-number ColE1/pMB1/pBR322/pUC origin of replication
   1713..2573    -  CDS            AmpR: β-lactamase; bla; confers resistance to ampicillin, carbenicillin, and related antibiotics
   2574..2678    -  promoter       AmpR promoter: bla
   2705..3133    +  rep_origin     f1 ori (sequence partly withheld): f1 bacteriophage origin of replication; arrow indicates direction of (+) strand synthesis
   3164..3318    -  CDS            lacZα (fragment): LacZα fragment of β-galactosidase; lacZ fragment
   3478..3857    +  enhancer       CMV enhancer: human cytomegalovirus immediate early enhancer
   3859..4058    +  promoter       CMV promoter: human cytomegalovirus (CMV) immediate early promoter
   4164..5828    +  CDS            ZC3H12A (fragment): ZC12A_HUMAN - Also known as MCPIP From Homo sapiens (Human).
   5866..123     +  polyA_signal   hGH poly(A) signal (across the origin): human growth hormone polyadenylation signal
>Addgene plasmid #90105 | Flag-MCPIP1(1-555) | addgene full sequence | sequence record 177335 | Addgene NGS Result
GCAGGAGGACGTCCAGACACAGCATAGGCTACCTGGCCATGCCCAACCGGTGGGACATTTGAGTTGCTTG
CTTGGCACTGTCCTCTCATGCGTTGGGTCCACTCAGTAGATGCCTGTTGAATTGGGTACGCGGCCAGCTT
GGCTGTGGAATGTGTGTCAGTTAGGGTGTGGAAAGTCCCCAGGCTCCCCAGCAGGCAGAAGTATGCAAAG
CATGCATCTCAATTAGTCAGCAACCAGGTGTGGAAAGTCCCCAGGCTCCCCAGCAGGCAGAAGTATGCAA
AGCATGCATCTCAATTAGTCAGCAACCATAGTCCCGCCCCTAACTCCGCCCATCCCGCCCCTAACTCCGC
CCAGTTCCGCCCATTCTCCGCCCCATGGCTGACTAATTTTTTTTATTTATGCAGAGGCCGAGGCCGCCTC
GGCCTCTGAGCTATTCCAGAAGTAGTGAGGAGGCTTTTTTGGAGGCCTAGGCTTTTGCAAAAAGCTCCTC
GAGGAACTGAAAAACCAGAAAGTTAATTCCCTATAGTGAGTCGTATTAAATTCGTAATCATGTCATAGCT
GTTTCCTGTGTGAAATTGTTATCCGCTCACAATTCCACACAACATACGAGCCGGAAGCATAAAGTGTAAA
GCCTGGGGTGCCTAATGAGTGAGCTAACTCACATTAATTGCGTTGCGCTCACTGCCCGCTTTCCAGTCGG
GAAACCTGTCGTGCCAGCTGCATTAATGAATCGGCCAACGCGCGGGGAGAGGCGGTTTGCGTATTGGGCG
CTCTTCCGCTTCCTCGCTCACTGACTCGCTGCGCTCGGTCGTTCGGCTGCGGCGAGCGGTATCAGCTCAC
TCAAAGGCGGTAATACGGTTATCCACAGAATCAGGGGATAACGCAGGAAAGAACATGTGAGCAAAAGGCC
AGCAAAAGGCCAGGAACCGTAAAAAGGCCGCGTTGCTGGCGTTTTTCCATAGGCTCCGCCCCCCTGACGA
GCATCACAAAAATCGACGCTCAAGTCAGAGGTGGCGAAACCCGACAGGACTATAAAGATACCAGGCGTTT
CCCCCTGGAAGCTCCCTCGTGCGCTCTCCTGTTCCGACCCTGCCGCTTACCGGATACCTGTCCGCCTTTC
TCCCTTCGGGAAGCGTGGCGCTTTCTCATAGCTCACGCTGTAGGTATCTCAGTTCGGTGTAGGTCGTTCG
CTCCAAGCTGGGCTGTGTGCACGAACCCCCCGTTCAGCCCGACCGCTGCGCCTTATCCGGTAACTATCGT
CTTGAGTCCAACCCGGTAAGACACGACTTATCGCCACTGGCAGCAGCCACTGGTAACAGGATTAGCAGAG
CGAGGTATGTAGGCGGTGCTACAGAGTTCTTGAAGTGGTGGCCTAACTACGGCTACACTAGAAGAACAGT
ATTTGGTATCTGCGCTCTGCTGAAGCCAGTTACCTTCGGAAAAAGAGTTGGTAGCTCTTGATCCGGCAAA
CAAACCACCGCTGGTAGCGGTGGTTTTTTTGTTTGCAAGCAGCAGATTACGCGCAGAAAAAAAGGATCTC
AAGAAGATCCTTTGATCTTTTCTACGGGGTCTGACGCTCAGTGGAACGAAAACTCACGTTAAGGGATTTT
GGTCATGAGATTATCAAAAAGGATCTTCACCTAGATCCTTTTAAATTAAAAATGAAGTTTTAAATCAATC
TAAAGTATATATGAGTAAACTTGGTCTGACAGTTACCAATGCTTAATCAGTGAGGCACCTATCTCAGCGA
TCTGTCTATTTCGTTCATCCATAGTTGCCTGACTCCCCGTCGTGTAGATAACTACGATACGGGAGGGCTT
ACCATCTGGCCCCAGTGCTGCAATGATACCGCGAGACCCACGCTCACCGGCTCCAGATTTATCAGCAATA
AACCAGCCAGCCGGAAGGGCCGAGCGCAGAAGTGGTCCTGCAACTTTATCCGCCTCCATCCAGTCTATTA
ATTGTTGCCGGGAAGCTAGAGTAAGTAGTTCGCCAGTTAATAGTTTGCGCAACGTTGTTGCCATTGCTAC
AGGCATCGTGGTGTCACGCTCGTCGTTTGGTATGGCTTCATTCAGCTCCGGTTCCCAACGATCAAGGCGA
GTTACATGATCCCCCATGTTGTGCAAAAAAGCGGTTAGCTCCTTCGGTCCTCCGATCGTTGTCAGAAGTA
AGTTGGCCGCAGTGTTATCACTCATGGTTATGGCAGCACTGCATAATTCTCTTACTGTCATGCCATCCGT
AAGATGCTTTTCTGTGACTGGTGAGTACTCAACCAAGTCATTCTGAGAATAGTGTATGCGGCGACCGAGT
TGCTCTTGCCCGGCGTCAATACGGGATAATACCGCGCCACATAGCAGAACTTTAAAAGTGCTCATCATTG
GAAAACGTTCTTCGGGGCGAAAACTCTCAAGGATCTTACCGCTGTTGAGATCCAGTTCGATGTAACCCAC
TCGTGCACCCAACTGATCTTCAGCATCTTTTACTTTCACCAGCGTTTCTGGGTGAGCAAAAACAGGAAGG
CAAAATGCCGCAAAAAAGGGAATAAGGGCGACACGGAAATGTTGAATACTCATACTCTTCCTTTTTCAAT
ATTATTGAAGCATTTATCAGGGTTATTGTCTCATGAGCGGATACATATTTGAATGTATTTAGAAAAATAA
ACAAATAGGGGTTCCGCGCACATTTCCCCGAAAAGTGCCACCTG
[124 nt withheld, positions 2705-2828]
C
[91 nt withheld, positions 2830-2920]
A
[49 nt withheld, positions 2922-2970]
CCTTTGACGTTGGAGTCCACGTTCTTT
[37 nt withheld, positions 2998-3034]
ACCCTATCTCGGTCTATTCTTTTGATTTATAAGGGATTTTGCCGATTTCGGCCTATTGGTTAAAAAATGA
GCTGATTTAACAAAAATTTAACGCGAATTTTAACAAAATATTAACGCTTACAATTTCCATTCGCCATTCA
GGCTGCGCAACTGTTGGGAAGGGCGATCGGTGCGGGCCTCTTCGCTATTACGCCAGCTGGCGAAAGGGGG
ATGTGCTGCAAGGCGATTAAGTTGGGTAACGCCAGGGTTTTCCCAGTCACGACGTTGTAAAACGACGGCC
AGTGCCAAGCTGATCTATACATTGAATCAATATTGGCAATTAGCCATATTAGTCATTGGTTATATAGCAT
AAATCAATATTGGCTATTGGCCATTGCATACGTTGTATCTATATCATAATATGTACATTTATATTGGCTC
ATGTCCAATATGACCGCCATGTTGACATTGATTATTGACTAGTTATTAATAGTAATCAATTACGGGGTCA
TTAGTTCATAGCCCATATATGGAGTTCCGCGTTACATAACTTACGGTAAATGGCCCGCCTGGCTGACCGC
CCAACGACCCCCGCCCATTGACGTCAATAATGACGTATGTTCCCATAGTAACGCCAATAGGGACTTTCCA
TTGACGTCAATGGGTGGAGTATTTACGGTAAACTGCCCACTTGGCAGTACATCAAGTGTATCATATGCCA
AGTCCGCCCCCTATTGACGTCAATGACGGTAAATGGCCCGCCTGGCATTATGCCCAGTACATGACCTTAC
GGGACTTTCCTACTTGGCAGTACATCTACGTATTAGTCATCGCTATTACCATGGTGATGCGGTTTTGGCA
GTACACCAATGGGCGTGGATAGCGGTTTGACTCACGGGGATTTCCAAGTCTCCACCCCATTGACGTCAAT
GGGAGTTTGTTTTGGCACCAAAATCAACGGGACTTTCCAAAATGTCGTAATAACCCCGCCCCGTTGACGC
AAATGGGCGGTAGGCGTGTACGGTGGGAGGTCTATATAAGCAGAGCTCGTTTAGTGAACCGTCAGAATTG
ATCTACCATGGCCCACAACCACCGCCACAAGCACGCCGACTACAAAGACGATGACGACAAGCTTGCGGCC
GCGAATTCAATGAGTGGCCCCTGTGGAGAGAAGCCTGTCCTGGAAGCCAGCCCCACCATGAGTCTGTGGG
AATTTGAGGACAGCCACAGCCGTCAGGGCACCCCAAGGCCGGGTCAAGAGCTGGCCGCTGAGGAGGCCTC
GGCCCTGGAACTGCAGATGAAGGTGGACTTCTTCCGGAAGCTGGGCTATTCATCCACGGAGATCCACAGC
GTCCTGCAGAAGCTGGGCGTCCAGGCAGACACCAACACGGTGCTGGGTGAGCTGGTGAAACACGGGACAG
CCACCGAGCGGGAGCGCCAGACCTCACCGGACCCCTGCCCTCAGCTCCCTCTAGTCCCGCGGGGTGGTGG
CACCCCTAAGGCTCCCAACCTGGAGCCTCCACTCCCAGAAGAGGAAAAGGAGGGCAGCGACCTGAGACCA
GTGGTCATCGATGGGAGCAACGTGGCCATGAGCCATGGGAACAAGGAGGTCTTCTCCTGCCGGGGCATCC
TGCTGGCAGTGAACTGGTTTCTGGAGCGGGGCCACACAGACATCACAGTGTTTGTGCCATCCTGGAGGAA
GGAGCAGCCTCGGCCCGACGTGCCCATCACAGACCAGCACATCCTGCGGGAACTGGAGAAGAAGAAGATC
CTGGTGTTCACACCATCACGACGCGTGGGTGGCAAGCGGGTGGTGTGCTATGACGACAGATTCATTGTGA
AGCTGGCCTACGAGTCTGACGGGATCGTGGTTTCCAACGACACATACCGTGACCTCCAAGGCGAGCGGCA
GGAGTGGAAGCGCTTCATCGAGGAGCGGCTGCTCATGTACTCCTTCGTCAATGACAAGTTTATGCCCCCT
GATGACCCACTGGGCCGGCACGGGCCCAGCCTGGACAACTTCCTGCGTAAGAAGCCACTCACTTTGGAGC
ACAGGAAGCAGCCGTGTCCCTATGGAAGGAAATGCACCTATGGGATCAAGTGCCGATTCTTCCACCCAGA
GCGGCCAAGCTGCCCCCAGCGCTCTGTGGCAGATGAGCTCCGTGCCAATGCTCTCCTCTCACCCCCCAGA
GCCCCAAGCAAGGACAAAAATGGCCGGCGGCCTTCACCTTCATCCCAGTCCAGCTCTCTGCTAACAGAGA
GTGAGCAGTGCAGCCTGGATGGGAAGAAGCTGGGGGCCCAGGCATCCCCAGGGTCCCGCCAAGAGGGTCT
AACACAGACCTATGCCCCATCAGGCAGGAGCCTCGCACCTAGCGGGGGCAGTGGCAGCAGCTTTGGGCCC
ACAGACTGGCTCCCACAGACGCTGGACTCACTCCCGTACGTCTCCCAGGATTGCCTGGACTCGGGCATTG
GCTCCCTGGAGAGCCAGATGTCGGAACTTTGGGGGGTTCGAGGAGGAGGCCCTGGTGAGCCGGGCCCACC
CCGAGCCCCTTACACGGGCTACAGTCCCTATGGATCTGAGCTCCCAGCCACCGCAGCCTTCTCTGCCTTT
GGCCGGGCCATGGGTGCTGGCCACTTCAGTGTCCCTGCCGACTACCCACCCGCGCCCCCTGCCTTTCCAC
CTCGAGAGTACTGGTCTGAACCATACCCACTGCCCCCACCCACATCAGTCCTTCAGGAGCCCCCAGTGCA
GAGCCCAGGGGCTGGCAGGAGCCCGTGGGGCAGGGCAGGCAGCCTGGCCAAGGAGCAGGCCAGCTAATCT
AGATATCGGTACCGGATCCAGATCTGATCCCGGGTGGCATCCCTGTGACCCCTCCCCAGTGCCTCTCCTG
GCCCTGGAAGTTGCCACTCCAGTGCCCACCAGCCTTGTCCTAATAAAATTAAGTTGCATCATTTTGTCTG
ACTAGGTGTCCTTCTATAATATTATGGGGTGGAGGGGGGTGGTATGGAGCAAGGGGCAAGTTGGGAAGAC
AACCTGTAGGGCCTGCGGGGTCTATTGGGAACCAAGCTGGAGTGCAGTGGCACAATCTTGGCTCACTGCA
ATCTCCGCCTCCTGGGTTCAAGCGATTCTCCTGCCTCAGCCTCCCGAGTTGTTGGGATTCCAGGCATGCA
TGACCAGGCTCAGCTAATTTTTGTTTTTTTGGTAGAGACGGGGTTTCACCATATTGGCCAGGCTGGTCTC
CAACTCCTAATCTCAGGTGATCTACCCACCTTGGCCTCCCAAATTGCTGGGATTACAGGCGTGAACCACT
GCTCCCTTCCCTGTCCTTCTGATTTTAAAATAACTATACCA
